>Addgene plasmid #160939 | plIVMD217 | addgene full sequence | sequence record 317200 | Addgene NGS Result
TTATTTTTTGCTTTTTCTCTTGAGGTCACATGATCGCAAAATGGCAAATGGCACGTGAAGCTGTCGATAT
TGGGGAACTGTGGTGGTTGGCAAATGACTAATTAAGTTAGTCAAGGCGCCATCCTCATGAAAACTGTGTA
ACATAATAACCGAAGTGTCGAAAAGGTGGCACCTTGTCCAATTGAACACGCTCGATGAAAAAAATAAGAT
ATATATAAGGTTAAGTAAAGCGTCTGTTAGAAAGGAAGTTTTTCCTTTTTCTTGCTCTCTTGTCTTTTCA
TCTACTATTTCCTTCGTGTAATACAGGGTCGTCAGATACATAGATACAATTCTATTACCCCCATCCATAC
TCTAGAATGCTAGCCGTTAAAATGGCTTCTAACTTTACTCAGTTCGTTCTCGTCGACAATGGCGGAACTG
GCGACGTGACTGTCGCCCCAAGCAACTTCGCTAACGGGATCGCTGAATGGATCAGCTCTAACTCGCGTTC
ACAGGCTTACAAAGTAACCTGTAGCGTTCGTCAGAGCTCTGCGCAGAATCGCAAATACACCATCAAAGTC
GAGGTGCCTAAAGGCGCCTGGCGTTCGTACTTAAATATGGAACTAACCATTCCAATTTTCGCCACGAATT
CCGACTGCGAGCTTATTGTTAAGGCAATGCAAGGTCTCCTAAAAGATGGAAACCCGATTCCCTCAGCAAT
CGCAGCAAACTCCGGCATCTACGCGGATCCACCGGTCGCCACCATGAGTGAGTTGATTAAGGAAAACATG
CACATGAAGTTGTACATGGAAGGAACAGTAGATAATCATCATTTCAAATGTACGTCAGAAGGTGAGGGCA
AACCTTATGAAGGAACTCAAACTATGAGAATTAAAGTCGTTGAGGGTGGCCCACTACCATTTGCATTCGA
TATCCTCGCAACATCTTTTCTGTATGGTTCTAAAACCTTTATCAACCATACACAAGGCATACCAGATTTC
TTTAAGCAATCATTTCCTGAAGGTTTCACATGGGAAAGAGTAACTACCTATGAAGATGGTGGTGTCCTTA
CAGCTACTCAAGACACGTCTTTGCAGGATGGTTGTTTAATCTACAATGTTAAGATAAGAGGAGTGAACTT
TACATCCAATGGACCAGTCATGCAAAAGAAAACTCTAGGTTGGGAGGCATTCACAGAAACTTTGTACCCA
GCCGATGGGGGCTTAGAAGGGAGAAATGACATGGCTTTAAAACTGGTTGGCGGTAGCCATTTGATTGCGA
ACGCTAAAACAACCTACAGAAGCAAAAAGCCAGCTAAAAATCTTAAGATGCCTGTATACTACGTGGATTA
CAGATTAGAAAGGAAGGAAGCTAATAATGAAACTTACGTTGAACAGCACGAGGTGGCCGTTGCCCGTTAT
TGCGACCTTCCTTCAAAATTGGGACACAAACTAAACTCAAGAGGGCCCTTCGAAGGTAGAATCTTTTATC
CATACGATGTTCCTGATTATGCTGGTTAAATCGATACCGTCGACCTCGAGTCATGTAATTAGTTATGTCA
CGCTTACATTCACGCCCTCCCCCCACATCCGCTCTAACCGAAAAGGAAGGAGTTAGACAACCTGAAGTCT
AGGTCCCTATTTATTTTTTTATAGTTATGTTAGTATTAAGAACGTTATTTATATTTCAAATTTTTCTTTT
TTTTCTGTACAGACGCGTGTACGCATGTAACATTATACTGAAAACCTTGCTTGAGAAGGTTTTGGGACGC
TCGAAGGCTTTAATTTGCGGCCGGTACCCAATTCGCCCTATAGTGAGTCGTATTACGCGCGCTCACTGGC
CGTCGTTTTACAACGTCGTGACTGGGAAAACCCTGGCGTTACCCAACTTAATCGCCTTGCAGCACATCCC
CCTTTCGCCAGCTGGCGTAATAGCGAAGAGGCCCGCACCGATCGCCCTTCCCAACAGTTGCGCAGCCTGA
ATGGCGAATGG
[124 nt withheld, positions 1972-2095]
C
[91 nt withheld, positions 2097-2187]
A
[49 nt withheld, positions 2189-2237]
CCTTTGACGTTGGAGTCCACGTTCTTT
[37 nt withheld, positions 2265-2301]
ACCCTATCTCGGTCTATTCTTTTGATTTATAAGGGATTTTGCCGATTTCGGCCTATTGGTTAAAAAATGA
GCTGATTTAACAAAAATTTAACGCGAATTTTAACAAAATATTAACGCTTACAATTTCCTGATGCGGTATT
TTCTCCTTACGCATCTGTGCGGTATTTCACACCGCATAGGGTAATAACTGATATAATTAAATTGAAGCTC
TAATTTGTGAGTTTAGTATACATGCATTTACTTATAATACAGTTTTTTAGTTTTGCTGGCCGCATCTTCT
CAAATATGCTTCCCAGCCTGCTTTTCTGTAACGTTCACCCTCTACCTTAGCATCCCTTCCCTTTGCAAAT
AGTCCTCTTCCAACAATAATAATGTCAGATCCTGTAGAGACCACATCATCCACGGTTCTATACTGTTGAC
CCAATGCGTCTCCCTTGTCATCTAAACCCACACCGGGTGTCATAATCAACCAATCGTAACCTTCATCTCT
TCCACCCATGTCTCTTTGAGCAATAAAGCCGATAACAAAATCTTTGTCGCTCTTCGCAATGTCAACAGTA
CCCTTAGTATATTCTCCAGTAGATAGGGAGCCCTTGCATGACAATTCTGCTAACATCAAAAGGCCTCTAG
GTTCCTTTGTTACTTCTTCTGCCGCCTGCTTCAAACCGCTAACAATACCTGGGCCCACCACACCGTGTGC
ATTCGTAATGTCTGCCCATTCTGCTATTCTGTATACACCCGCAGAGTACTGCAATTTGACTGTATTACCA
ATGTCAGCAAATTTTCTGTCTTCGAAGAGTAAAAAATTGTACTTGGCGGATAATGCCTTTAGCGGCTTAA
CTGTGCCCTCCATGGAAAAATCAGTCAAGATATCCACATGTGTTTTTAGTAAACAAATTTTGGGACCTAA
TGCTTCAACTAACTCCAGTAATTCCTTGGTGGTACGAACATCCAATGAAGCACACAAGTTTGTTTGCTTT
TCGTGCATGATATTAAATAGCTTGGCAGCAACAGGACTAGGATGAGTAGCAGCACGTTCCTTATATGTAG
CTTTCGACATGATTTATCTTCGTTTCCTGCAGGTTTTTGTTCTGTGCAGTTGGGTTAAGAATACTGGGCA
ATTTCATGTTTCTTCAACACTACATATGCGTATATATACCAATCTAAGTCTGTGCTCCTTCCTTCGTTCT
TCCTTCTGTTCGGAGATTACCGAATCAAAAAAATTTCAAGGAAACCGAAATCAAAAAAAAGAATAAAAAA
AAAATGATGAATTGAAAAGGTGGTATGGTGCACTCTCAGTACAATCTGCTCTGATGCCGCATAGTTAAGC
CAGCCCCGACACCCGCCAACACCCGCTGACGCGCCCTGACGGGCTTGTCTGCTCCCGGCATCCGCTTACA
GACAAGCTGTGACCGTCTCCGGGAGCTGCATGTGTCAGAGGTTTTCACCGTCATCACCGAAACGCGCGAG
ACGAAAGGGCCTCGTGATACGCCTATTTTTATAGGTTAATGTCATGATAATAATGGTTTCTTAGACGGAT
CGCTTGCCTGTAACTTACACGCGCCTCGTATCTTTTAATGATGGAATAATTTGGGAATTTACTCTGTGTT
TATTTATTTTTATGTTTTGTATTTGGATTTTAGAAAGTAAATAAAGAAGGTAGAAGAGTTACGGAATGAA
GAAAAAAAAATAAACAAAGGTTTAAAAAATTTCAACAAAAAGCGTACTTTACATATATATTTATTAGACA
AGAAAAGCAGATTAAATAGATATACATTCGATTAACGATAAGTAAAATGTAAAATCACAGGATTTTCGTG
TGTGGTCTTCTACACAGACAAGATGAAACAATTCGGCATTAATACCTGAGAGCAGGAAGAGCAAGATAAA
AGGTAGTATTTGTTGGCGATCCCCCTAGAGTCTTTTACATCTTCGGAAAACAAAAACTATTTTTTCTTTA
ATTTCTTTTTTTACTTTCTATTTTTAATTTATATATTTATATTAAAAAATTTAAATTATAATTATTTTTA
TAGCACGTGATGAAAAGGACCCAGGTGGCACTTTTCGGGGAAATGTGCGCGGAACCCCTATTTGTTTATT
TTTCTAAATACATTCAAATATGTATCCGCTCATGAGACAATAACCCTGATAAATGCTTCAATAATATTGA
AAAAGGAAGAGTATGAGTATTCAACATTTCCGTGTCGCCCTTATTCCCTTTTTTGCGGCATTTTGCCTTC
CTGTTTTTGCTCACCCAGAAACGCTGGTGAAAGTAAAAGATGCTGAAGATCAGTTGGGTGCACGAGTGGG
TTACATCGAACTGGATCTCAACAGCGGTAAGATCCTTGAGAGTTTTCGCCCCGAAGAACGTTTTCCAATG
ATGAGCACTTTTAAAGTTCTGCTATGTGGCGCGGTATTATCCCGTATTGACGCCGGGCAAGAGCAACTCG
GTCGCCGCATACACTATTCTCAGAATGACTTGGTTGAGTACTCACCAGTCACAGAAAAGCATCTTACGGA
TGGCATGACAGTAAGAGAATTATGCAGTGCTGCCATAACCATGAGTGATAACACTGCGGCCAACTTACTT
CTGACAACGATCGGAGGACCGAAGGAGCTAACCGCTTTTTTGCACAACATGGGGGATCATGTAACTCGCC
TTGATCGTTGGGAACCGGAGCTGAATGAAGCCATACCAAACGACGAGCGTGACACCACGATGCCTGTAGC
AATGGCAACAACGTTGCGCAAACTATTAACTGGCGAACTACTTACTCTAGCTTCCCGGCAACAATTAATA
GACTGGATGGAGGCGGATAAAGTTGCAGGACCACTTCTGCGCTCGGCCCTTCCGGCTGGCTGGTTTATTG
CTGATAAATCTGGAGCCGGTGAGCGTGGGTCTCGCGGTATCATTGCAGCACTGGGGCCAGATGGTAAGCC
CTCCCGTATCGTAGTTATCTACACGACGGGGAGTCAGGCAACTATGGATGAACGAAATAGACAGATCGCT
GAGATAGGTGCCTCACTGATTAAGCATTGGTAACTGTCAGACCAAGTTTACTCATATATACTTTAGATTG
ATTTAAAACTTCATTTTTAATTTAAAAGGATCTAGGTGAAGATCCTTTTTGATAATCTCATGACCAAAAT
CCCTTAACGTGAGTTTTCGTTCCACTGAGCGTCAGACCCCGTAGAAAAGATCAAAGGATCTTCTTGAGAT
CCTTTTTTTCTGCGCGTAATCTGCTGCTTGCAAACAAAAAAACCACCGCTACCAGCGGTGGTTTGTTTGC
CGGATCAAGAGCTACCAACTCTTTTTCCGAAGGTAACTGGCTTCAGCAGAGCGCAGATACCAAATACTGT
TCTTCTAGTGTAGCCGTAGTTAGGCCACCACTTCAAGAACTCTGTAGCACCGCCTACATACCTCGCTCTG
CTAATCCTGTTACCAGTGGCTGCTGCCAGTGGCGATAAGTCGTGTCTTACCGGGTTGGACTCAAGACGAT
AGTTACCGGATAAGGCGCAGCGGTCGGGCTGAACGGGGGGTTCGTGCACACAGCCCAGCTTGGAGCGAAC
GACCTACACCGAACTGAGATACCTACAGCGTGAGCTATGAGAAAGCGCCACGCTTCCCGAAGGGAGAAAG
GCGGACAGGTATCCGGTAAGCGGCAGGGTCGGAACAGGAGAGCGCACGAGGGAGCTTCCAGGGGGAAACG
CCTGGTATCTTTATAGTCCTGTCGGGTTTCGCCACCTCTGACTTGAGCGTCGATTTTTGTGATGCTCGTC
AGGGGGGCGGAGCCTATGGAAAAACGCCAGCAACGCGGCCTTTTTACGGTTCCTGGCCTTTTGCTGGCCT
TTTGCTCACATGTTCTTTCCTGCGTTATCCCCTGATTCTGTGGATAACCGTATTACCGCCTTTGAGTGAG
CTGATACCGCTCGCCGCAGCCGAACGACCGAGCGCAGCGAGTCAGTGAGCGAGGAAGCGGAAGAGCGCCC
AATACGCAAACCGCCTCTCCCCGCGCGTTGGCCGATTCATTAATGCAGCTGGCACGACAGGTTTCCCGAC
TGGAAAGCGGGCAGTGAGCGCAACGCAATTAATGTGAGTTAGCTCACTCATTAGGCACCCCAGGCTTTAC
ACTTTATGCTTCCGGCTCGTATGTTGTGTGGAATTGTGAGCGGATAACAATTTCACACAGGAAACAGCTA
TGACCATGATTACGCCAAGCGCGCAATTAACCCTCACTAAAGGGAACAAAAGCTGGAGCTCCGGATGCAA
GGGTTCGAATCCCTTAGCTCTCA
Features (pLannotate 1.2.2; 23 found; start..end, strand, type, name):
      1..350     +  promoter       MET17 promoter: S. cerevisiae MET17; expression is repressed by methionine; MET15; MET25
    372..722     +  CDS            CAPSD_BPMS2 (fragment): Experimental evidence at protein level: Swiss-Prot protein existence level 1. Acts as a translational repressor of viral replicase synthesis late in infection. This latter function is the result of capsid protein interaction with an RNA hairpin which contains the replicase ribosome-binding site. From Escherichia phage MS2 (Bacteriophage MS2).
    744..1436    +  CDS            TagBFP: TagBFP is a basic (constitutively fluorescent) blue fluorescent protein published in 2008, derived from Entacmaea quadricolor. It is reported to be a very rapidly-maturing monomer with very low acid sensitivity.
   1470..1492    +  CDS            3xHA (fragment): three tandem HA epitope tags
   1500..1520    +  misc_feature   MCS (fragment): pBluescript multiple cloning site
   1521..1768    +  terminator     CYC1 terminator: S. cerevisiae CYC1; transcription terminator for CYC1
   1787..1805    -  promoter       T7 promoter: promoter for bacteriophage T7 RNA polymerase
   1813..1968    +  CDS            lacZα (fragment): LacZα fragment of β-galactosidase; lacZ fragment
   1972..2400    +  rep_origin     f1 ori (sequence partly withheld): f1 bacteriophage origin of replication; arrow indicates direction of (+) strand synthesis
   2428..2479    -  misc_feature   bom (fragment): basis of mobility region from pBR322
   2558..3361    -  CDS            URA3: orotidine-5'-phosphate decarboxylase, required for uracil biosynthesis; S. cerevisiae URA3; yeast auxotrophic marker, counterselectable with 5-fluoroorotic acid (5-FOA)
   3362..3577    -  promoter       URA3 promoter: S. cerevisiae URA3
   3585..3634    -  misc_feature   bom (fragment): basis of mobility region from pBR322
   3736..3771    -  CDS            rop (fragment): Rop protein, which maintains plasmids at low copy number; rop
   3839..4342    -  misc_feature   CEN/ARS: S. cerevisiae CEN6 centromere fused to an autonomously replicating sequence
   4379..4483    +  promoter       AmpR promoter: bla
   4484..5344    +  CDS            AmpR: β-lactamase; bla; confers resistance to ampicillin, carbenicillin, and related antibiotics
   5515..6103    +  rep_origin     ori: high-copy-number ColE1/pMB1/pBR322/pUC origin of replication
   6286..6378    +  CDS            lacI (fragment): lac repressor; lacI; The lac repressor binds to the lac operator to inhibit transcription in E. coli. This inhibition can be relieved by adding lactose or isopropyl-β-D-thiogalactopyranoside (IPTG).
   6391..6412    +  protein_bind   CAP binding site: CAP binding activates transcription in the presence of cAMP. E. coli catabolite activator protein
   6427..6457    +  promoter       lac promoter: promoter for the E. coli lac operon
   6465..6481    +  protein_bind   lac operator: The lac repressor binds to the lac operator to inhibit transcription in E. coli. This inhibition can be relieved by adding lactose or isopropyl-β-D-thiogalactopyranoside (IPTG). lac repressor encoded by lacI
   6526..6544    +  promoter       T3 promoter: promoter for bacteriophage T3 RNA polymerase
