[The description below was written by a language model from this plasmid's Addgene catalogue record and pLannotate feature annotations shown in this document.]
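Description:
plIVMD217 is a yeast expression shuttle plasmid of about 6.6 kb, built on the psh100 backbone for use in Saccharomyces cerevisiae. It is maintained in yeast as a low-copy centromeric episome through a CEN/ARS element and is selected by the URA3 auxotrophic marker, which is expressed from its own promoter and can be counterselected with 5-FOA. In E. coli it is propagated through a high-copy ColE1/pUC-type origin with ampicillin resistance (bla). The backbone also carries pBluescript-style remnants: an f1 origin, lacZα and lac promoter/operator fragments, and flanking T3 and T7 promoters. These play no evident role in the yeast application.

The payload is a single expression cassette assembled by Gibson cloning. The MET25 (MET17) promoter, which is repressed by methionine and so allows expression to be tuned through the medium, drives a fusion of the bacteriophage MS2 coat protein (MCP) to a blue fluorescent protein, followed by an HA epitope and the CYC1 terminator. The catalogue names the fluorophore as mTagBFP2; the automated annotation calls it TagBFP, the closely related parent. The annotation also detects only a fragment of a 3xHA feature, consistent with a single HA tag.

MCP binds a specific RNA hairpin from the phage genome, the interaction that in vivo mRNA display exploits to tether proteins to RNAs. The stated purpose is to supply excess capsid protein in that system. The BFP and HA moieties would allow the free coat protein to be followed by fluorescence or by antibody. The record does not detail how the excess protein is used experimentally.
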