Addgene plasmid #160939: plIVMD217
Purpose: Excess Capsid Protein in vivo mRNA display
Depositing lab: Saeed Tavazoie. Depositing organization: Columbia University. Publication: In vivo mRNA display enables large-scale proteomics by next generation sequencing. Oikonomou P, Salatino R, Tavazoie S. Proc Natl Acad Sci U S A. 2020 Oct 9. pii: 2002650117. doi: 10.1073/pnas.2002650117. PubMed 33037152.
Backbone
  Vector backbone: psh100
  Vector type: Yeast Expression
  Selectable markers: URA3
Growth in bacteria
  Bacterial resistance: Ampicillin, 100 μg/mL
  Growth temperature: 37°C
  Growth strain: DH5alpha
  Copy number: Unknown
Gene/Insert
  Gene/Insert name: MCP-mTagBFP2-HA Tag (alt name: MS2 coat protein)
  Species: S. cerevisiae (budding yeast)
  Promoter: MET25
  Tag / fusion protein: HA tag
  Cloning method: Gibson Cloning
  Sequencing primers: 5′ TAGATACAATTCTATTACCCCCATCCATACTCT; 3′ GTAAGCGTGACATAACTAATTACATGACTCGAG
Terms and licenses: Academic/Nonprofit Terms; Industry Terms: Not Available to Industry
How to cite: plIVMD217 was a gift from Saeed Tavazoie (Addgene plasmid # 160939 ; http://n2t.net/addgene:160939 ; RRID:Addgene_160939)
